>Addgene plasmid #173866 | mVenus-NES-SspB-ITSN1-DHPH-P2A-iLIDcaax | addgene full sequence | sequence record 341714 | Addgene NGS Result
CTATGGAAAAACGCCAGCAACGCGGCCTTTTTACGGTTCCTGGCCTTTTGCTGGCCTTTTGCTCACATGT
TCTTTCCTGCGTTATCCCCTGATTCTGTGGATAACCGTATTACCGCCATGCATTAGTTATTAATAGTAAT
CAATTACGGGGTCATTAGTTCATAGCCCATATATGGAGTTCCGCGTTACATAACTTACGGTAAATGGCCC
GCCTGGCTGACCGCCCAACGACCCCCGCCCATTGACGTCAATAATGACGTATGTTCCCATAGTAACGCCA
ATAGGGACTTTCCATTGACGTCAATGGGTGGAGTATTTACGGTAAACTGCCCACTTGGCAGTACATCAAG
TGTATCATATGCCAAGTACGCCCCCTATTGACGTCAATGACGGTAAATGGCCCGCCTGGCATTATGCCCA
GTACATGACCTTATGGGACTTTCCTACTTGGCAGTACATCTACGTATTAGTCATCGCTATTACCATGGTG
ATGCGGTTTTGGCAGTACATCAATGGGCGTGGATAGCGGTTTGACTCACGGGGATTTCCAAGTCTCCACC
CCATTGACGTCAATGGGAGTTTGTTTTGGCACCAAAATCAACGGGACTTTCCAAAATGTCGTAACAACTC
CGCCCCATTGACGCAAATGGGCGGTAGGCGTGTACGGTGGGAGGTCTATATAAGCAGAGCTGGTTTAGTG
AACCGTCAGATCCGCTAGCGCTACCGGTCGCCACCATGGTGAGCAAGGGCGAGGAGCTGTTCACCGGGGT
GGTGCCCATCCTGGTCGAGCTGGACGGCGACGTAAACGGCCACAAGTTCAGCGTGTCCGGCGAGGGCGAG
GGCGATGCCACCTACGGCAAGCTGACCCTGAAGTTCATCAGCACCACCGGCAAGCTGCCCGTGCCCTGGC
CCACCCTCGTGACCACCCTCGGCTACGGCCTGCAGTGCTTCGCCCGCTACCCCGACCACATGAAGCAGCA
CGACTTCTTCAAGTCCGCCATGCCCGAAGGCTACGTCCAGGAGCGCACCATCTTCTTCAAGGACGACGGC
AACTACAAGACCCGCGCCGAGGTGAAGTTCGAGGGCGACACCCTGGTGAACCGCATCGAGCTGAAGGGCA
TCGACTTCAAGGAGGACGGCAACATCCTGGGGCACAAGCTGGAGTACAACTACAACAGCCACAACGTCTA
TATCACCGCCGACAAGCAGAAGAACGGCATCAAGGCAAACTTCAAGATCCGCCACAACATCGAGGACGGC
GGCGTGCAGCTCGCCGACCACTACCAGCAGAACACCCCCATCGGCGACGGCCCCGTGCTGCTGCCCGACA
ACCACTACCTGAGCTACCAGTCCAAACTGAGCAAAGACCCCAACGAGAAGCGCGATCACATGGTCCTGCT
GGAGTTCGTGACCGCCGCCGGGATCACTCTCGGCATGGACGAGCTGTACAAGTTCGGCATTGATCTGAGC
GGCCTGACCCTGGGTACCAGTGCTGGAGGTAGCTCCCCGAAACGCCCTAAGCTGCTGCGTGAATATTACG
ATTGGCTGGTTGATAACAGCTTTACCCCATATCTGGTGGTGGATGCCACATACCTGGGCGTGAACGTGCC
CGTGGAGTATGTGAAAGACGGTCAGATCGTGCTGAATCTGTCTGCAAGTGCGACCGGCAACCTGCAACTG
ACAAATGATTTTATCCAGTTCAACGCCCGCTTTAAGGGCGTGTCTCGTGAACTGTATATCCCGATGGGTG
CCGCTCTGGCCATTTACGCTCGCGAGAACGGCGATGGTGTGATGTTCGAACCAGAAGAAATCTATGACGA
GCTGAATATTGGTCTCGACAGTGCTGGAGGTAGTGCTGGAGGTTCAGCTGGTGGACTCGAGATGTTGACC
CCAACTGAAAGAAAGCGACAAGGATACATCCACGAGCTCATTGTCACCGAGGAGAACTATGTGAATGACC
TGCAGCTGGTCACAGAGATTTTTCAAAAACCCCTGATGGAGTCTGAGCTGCTGACAGAAAAAGAGGTTGC
TATGATTTTTGTGAACTGGAAGGAGCTGATTATGTGTAATATCAAACTACTAAAAGCGCTGAGAGTCCGC
AAGAAGATGTCCGGGGAGAAGATGCCTGTGAAGATGATTGGAGACATCCTGAGCGCACAGCTGCCGCACA
TGCAGCCCTACATCCGCTTCTGCAGCCGCCAGCTCAACGGGGCTGCCCTGATCCAGCAGAAGACGGATGA
GGCCCCAGACTTCAAGGAGTTCGTCAAAAGATTGGCAATGGATCCTCGGTGTAAAGGGATGCCACTCTCT
AGTTTTATACTGAAGCCTATGCAACGGGTAACAAGATACCCACTGATCATTAAAAATATCCTGGAAAACA
CCCCTGAAAACCACCCGGACCACAGCCACTTGAAGCACGCCCTGGAGAAGGCGGAAGAGCTCTGTTCCCA
GGTGAACGAAGGGGTGCGGGAGAAGGAGAACTCTGACCGGCTGGAGTGGATCCAGGCCCACGTGCAGTGT
GAAGGCCTGTCTGAGCAACTTGTGTTCAATTCAGTGACCAATTGCTTGGGGCCGCGCAAATTTCTGCACA
GTGGGAAGCTCTACAAGGCCAAGAGCAACAAGGAGCTGTATGGCTTCCTTTTCAACGACTTCCTCCTGCT
GACTCAGATCACGAAGCCTTTGGGGTCTTCTGGCACCGACAAAGTCTTCAGCCCCAAATCAAACCTGCAG
TATAAAATGTATAAAACACCTATTTTCCTAAATGAGGTTCTAGTAAAATTACCCACCGACCCTTCTGGAG
ACGAGCCCATCTTCCACATCTCCCACATTGACCGCGTCTATACTCTCCGAGCAGAAAGCATAAATGAAAG
GACTGCCTGGGTGCAGAAAATCAAAGCTGCTTCTGAACTCTACATAGAGACTGAGAAAAAGAAGCCGCGG
GGAAGCGGAGCTACTAACTTCAGCCTGCTGAAGCAGGCTGGAGACGTGGAGGAGAACCCTGGACCTGCAC
CGGGATCCGGGGAGTTTCTGGCAACCACACTGGAACGGATCGAGAAAAATTTCGTGATTACTGATCCGAG
ACTGCCTGACAACCCAATCATTTTTGCGAGCGATTCCTTCCTGCAGCTGACAGAATATTCTCGGGAAGAG
ATCCTGGGGCGCAATTGCCGTTTTCTGCAGGGACCCGAGACAGACCGTGCCACTGTTCGGAAAATCAGAG
ATGCTATTGACAACCAGACTGAAGTGACCGTTCAGCTGATCAATTATACCAAGAGCGGCAAGAAGTTCTG
GAACGTGTTCCACCTGCAGCCGATGCGCGATTATAAGGGCGACGTCCAGTACTTCATTGGCGTGCAGCTG
GATGGCACCGAACGTCTTCATGGCGCCGCTGAGCGTGAGGCGGTCTGCCTGATCAAAAAGACAGCCTTTC
AGATTGCTGAGGCAGCGAACGACGAAAATTACTTTGGAAGCGGGAGTGGGAGCAAAAAGAAGAAAAAGAA
GTCAAAGACAAAGTGTGTAATTATGTAGGCGGCCGCGACTCTAGATCATAATCAGCCATACCACATTTGT
AGAGGTTTTACTTGCTTTAAAAAACCTCCCACACCTCCCCCTGAACCTGAAACATAAAATGAATGCAATT
GTTGTTGTTAACTTGTTTATTGCAGCTTATAATGGTTACAAATAAAGCAATAGCATCACAAATTTCACAA
ATAAAGCATTTTTTTCACTGCATTCTAGTTGTGGTTTGTCCAAACTCATCAATGTATCTTAAGGCGTAAA
TTGTAAGCGTTAATATTTTGTTAAAATTCGCGTTAAATTTTTGTTAAATCAGCTCATTTTTTAACCAATA
GGCCGAAATCGGCAAAATCCCTTATAAATCAAAAGAATAGACCGAGATAGGGT
[37 nt withheld, positions 3904-3940]
AAAGAACGTGGACTCCAACGTCAAAGG
[49 nt withheld, positions 3968-4016]
T
[91 nt withheld, positions 4018-4108]
G
[124 nt withheld, positions 4110-4233]
CAGGTGGCACTTTTCGGGGAAATGTGCGCGGAACCCCTATTTGTTTATTTTTCTAAATACATTCAAATAT
GTATCCGCTCATGAGACAATAACCCTGATAAATGCTTCAATAATATTGAAAAAGGAAGAGTCCTGAGGCG
GAAAGAACCAGCTGTGGAATGTGTGTCAGTTAGGGTGTGGAAAGTCCCCAGGCTCCCCAGCAGGCAGAAG
TATGCAAAGCATGCATCTCAATTAGTCAGCAACCAGGTGTGGAAAGTCCCCAGGCTCCCCAGCAGGCAGA
AGTATGCAAAGCATGCATCTCAATTAGTCAGCAACCATAGTCCCGCCCCTAACTCCGCCCATCCCGCCCC
TAACTCCGCCCAGTTCCGCCCATTCTCCGCCCCATGGCTGACTAATTTTTTTTATTTATGCAGAGGCCGA
GGCCGCCTCGGCCTCTGAGCTATTCCAGAAGTAGTGAGGAGGCTTTTTTGGAGGCCTAGGCTTTTGCAAA
GATCGATCAAGAGACAGGATGAGGATCGTTTCGCATGATTGAACAAGATGGATTGCACGCAGGTTCTCCG
GCCGCTTGGGTGGAGAGGCTATTCGGCTATGACTGGGCACAACAGACAATCGGCTGCTCTGATGCCGCCG
TGTTCCGGCTGTCAGCGCAGGGGCGCCCGGTTCTTTTTGTCAAGACCGACCTGTCCGGTGCCCTGAATGA
ACTGCAAGACGAGGCAGCGCGGCTATCGTGGCTGGCCACGACGGGCGTTCCTTGCGCAGCTGTGCTCGAC
GTTGTCACTGAAGCGGGAAGGGACTGGCTGCTATTGGGCGAAGTGCCGGGGCAGGATCTCCTGTCATCTC
ACCTTGCTCCTGCCGAGAAAGTATCCATCATGGCTGATGCAATGCGGCGGCTGCATACGCTTGATCCGGC
TACCTGCCCATTCGACCACCAAGCGAAACATCGCATCGAGCGAGCACGTACTCGGATGGAAGCCGGTCTT
GTCGATCAGGATGATCTGGACGAAGAGCATCAGGGGCTCGCGCCAGCCGAACTGTTCGCCAGGCTCAAGG
CGAGCATGCCCGACGGCGAGGATCTCGTCGTGACCCATGGCGATGCCTGCTTGCCGAATATCATGGTGGA
AAATGGCCGCTTTTCTGGATTCATCGACTGTGGCCGGCTGGGTGTGGCGGACCGCTATCAGGACATAGCG
TTGGCTACCCGTGATATTGCTGAAGAGCTTGGCGGCGAATGGGCTGACCGCTTCCTCGTGCTTTACGGTA
TCGCCGCTCCCGATTCGCAGCGCATCGCCTTCTATCGCCTTCTTGACGAGTTCTTCTGAGCGGGACTCTG
GGGTTCGAAATGACCGACCAAGCGACGCCCAACCTGCCATCACGAGATTTCGATTCCACCGCCGCCTTCT
ATGAAAGGTTGGGCTTCGGAATCGTTTTCCGGGACGCCGGCTGGATGATCCTCCAGCGCGGGGATCTCAT
GCTGGAGTTCTTCGCCCACCCTAGGGGGAGGCTAACTGAAACACGGAAGGAGACAATACCGGAAGGAACC
CGCGCTATGACGGCAATAAAAAGACAGAATAAAACGCACGGTGTTGGGTCGTTTGTTCATAAACGCGGGG
TTCGGTCCCAGGGCTGGCACTCTGTCGATACCCCACCGAGACCCCATTGGGGCCAATACGCCCGCGTTTC
TTCCTTTTCCCCACCCCACCCCCCAAGTTCGGGTGAAGGCCCAGGGCTCGCAGCCAACGTCGGGGCGGCA
GGCCCTGCCATAGCCTCAGGTTACTCATATATACTTTAGATTGATTTAAAACTTCATTTTTAATTTAAAA
GGATCTAGGTGAAGATCCTTTTTGATAATCTCATGACCAAAATCCCTTAACGTGAGTTTTCGTTCCACTG
AGCGTCAGACCCCGTAGAAAAGATCAAAGGATCTTCTTGAGATCCTTTTTTTCTGCGCGTAATCTGCTGC
TTGCAAACAAAAAAACCACCGCTACCAGCGGTGGTTTGTTTGCCGGATCAAGAGCTACCAACTCTTTTTC
CGAAGGTAACTGGCTTCAGCAGAGCGCAGATACCAAATACTGTTCTTCTAGTGTAGCCGTAGTTAGGCCA
CCACTTCAAGAACTCTGTAGCACCGCCTACATACCTCGCTCTGCTAATCCTGTTACCAGTGGCTGCTGCC
AGTGGCGATAAGTCGTGTCTTACCGGGTTGGACTCAAGACGATAGTTACCGGATAAGGCGCAGCGGTCGG
GCTGAACGGGGGGTTCGTGCACACAGCCCAGCTTGGAGCGAACGACCTACACCGAACTGAGATACCTACA
GCGTGAGCTATGAGAAAGCGCCACGCTTCCCGAAGGGAGAAAGGCGGACAGGTATCCGGTAAGCGGCAGG
GTCGGAACAGGAGAGCGCACGAGGGAGCTTCCAGGGGGAAACGCCTGGTATCTTTATAGTCCTGTCGGGT
TTCGCCACCTCTGACTTGAGCGTCGATTTTTGTGATGCTCGTCAGGGGGGCGGAGC
Features (pLannotate 1.2.2; 18 found; start..end, strand, type, name):
     57..116     +  rep_origin     RSF ori (fragment): Plasmids containing the RSF 1030 origin of replication can be propagated in E. coli cells that contain additional plasmids with compatible origins.
    184..487     +  enhancer       CMV enhancer: human cytomegalovirus immediate early enhancer
    488..691     +  promoter       CMV promoter: human cytomegalovirus (CMV) immediate early promoter
    736..1452    +  CDS            mVenus: mVenus is a basic (constitutively fluorescent) yellow fluorescent protein published in 2006, derived from Aequorea victoria. It is reported to be a rapidly-maturing monomer with moderate acid sensitivity.
   1501..1842    +  CDS            sspB (fragment): SSPB_HAEIN - Experimental evidence at protein level: Swiss-Prot protein existence level 1. Also stimulates degradation of the N-terminus of RseA (residues 1-108, alone or in complex with sigma-E) by ClpX-ClpP in a non-ssrA-mediated fashion. From Haemophilus influenzae (strain ATCC 51907 / DSM 11121 / KW20 / Rd).
   1876..2934    +  CDS            ITSN1 (fragment): ITSN1_HUMAN - Also known as ITSN From Homo sapiens (Human).
   3049..3366    +  CDS            miniSOG: miniSOG is a basic (constitutively fluorescent) cyan fluorescent protein published in 2011, derived from Arabidopsis thaliana. It requires the cofactor flavin for fluorescence.
   3484..3527    +  CDS            K-Ras (fragment): human small GTPase proto-oncoprotein
   3544..3627    +  CDS            large T antigen (fragment): large T antigen from SV40 (simian virus 40)
   3650..3771    +  polyA_signal   SV40 poly(A) signal: SV40 polyadenylation signal
   3805..4233    -  rep_origin     f1 ori (sequence partly withheld): f1 bacteriophage origin of replication; arrow indicates direction of (+) strand synthesis
   4260..4364    +  promoter       AmpR promoter: bla
   4366..4723    +  promoter       SV40 promoter: SV40 enhancer and early promoter
   4758..5552    +  CDS            NeoR/KanR: aminoglycoside phosphotransferase from Tn5; aph(3')-II (or nptII); confers resistance to neomycin, kanamycin, and G418 (Geneticin®)
   5573..5725    +  CDS            ble (fragment): BLE_KLEPN - Experimental evidence at protein level: Swiss-Prot protein existence level 1. Binding protein with a strong affinity to the bleomycin family of antibiotics. Binds to CL990; an antimitotic-antibiotic compound. From Klebsiella pneumoniae.
   5784..5831    +  polyA_signal   HSV TK poly(A) signal: herpes simplex virus thymidine kinase polyadenylation signal (Cole and Stacy, 1985)
   5922..5938    -  polyA_signal   bGH poly(A) signal (fragment): bovine growth hormone polyadenylation signal
   6160..9       +  rep_origin     ori (across the origin): high-copy-number ColE1/pMB1/pBR322/pUC origin of replication
