[The description below was written by a language model from this plasmid's Addgene catalogue record and pLannotate feature annotations shown in this document.]
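Description:
mVenus-NES-SspB-ITSN1-DHPH-P2A-iLIDcaax is a mammalian expression plasmid of about 6.7 kb, built on the Clontech pEGFP-N1 backbone with EGFP removed. It encodes a two-component optogenetic system for light-controlled activation of the small GTPase Cdc42 ("opto-Cdc42"). It replicates in E. coli at high copy from a pUC-type ColE1 origin and also carries an f1 origin. A single NeoR/KanR cassette provides selection in both hosts. A bacterial promoter drives it for kanamycin selection, and the SV40 early promoter with the HSV TK polyadenylation signal drives it in mammalian cells, where it can confer G418 resistance.

The roughly 2.8 kb insert sits between AgeI and NotI sites, under the CMV immediate-early enhancer/promoter, and is terminated by the SV40 poly(A) signal. It is a single open reading frame split by a P2A self-cleaving peptide, so two proteins are made from one transcript. The first protein is mVenus fused to a nuclear export signal, SspB, and the DH-PH guanine nucleotide exchange module of human intersectin-1 (ITSN1). This gives a fluorescent, cytoplasmic Cdc42 activator. The second protein is iLID, an engineered oat (Avena sativa) LOV2 domain, carrying a C-terminal CAAX box that the annotation matches to K-Ras and that anchors it to the plasma membrane. The automated annotation labels the LOV2 region "miniSOG", most likely because of homology between LOV domains.

In the iLID design, blue light exposes a peptide on iLID that binds SspB. This recruits the ITSN1 DH-PH fusion to the membrane and locally activates Cdc42. The associated work used such tools to study small-GTPase signalling.
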