Addgene plasmid #173866: mVenus-NES-SspB-ITSN1-DHPH-P2A-iLIDcaax
Purpose: Mammalian expression of mVenus-NES-SspB-ITSN1-DHPH-P2A-iLIDcaax (opto-Cdc42)
Depositing lab: Takao Nakata. Publication: Optogenetic control of small GTPases reveals RhoA mediates intracellular calcium signaling. Inaba H, Miao Q, Nakata T. J Biol Chem. 2021 Jan-Jun;296:100290. doi: 10.1016/j.jbc.2021.100290. Epub 2021 Jan 13. PubMed 33453281.
Backbone
  Vector backbone: pEGFP-N1
  Backbone manufacturer: Clontech
  Backbone size w/o insert (bp): 3946
  Total vector size (bp): 6736
  Modifications to backbone: EGFP was removed
  Vector type: Mammalian Expression
Growth in bacteria
  Bacterial resistance: Kanamycin, 50 μg/mL
  Growth temperature: 37°C
  Growth strain: DH5alpha
  Copy number: High Copy
Gene/Insert
  Gene/Insert name: mVenus-NES-SspB-ITSN1-DHPH-P2A-iLIDcaax
  Species: H. sapiens (human); Avena sativa (oat)
  Insert size (bp): 2793
  Promoter: CMV
  Tag / fusion protein: mVenus (N terminal on insert); C-terminal CAAX-box (C terminal on backbone)
  Cloning method: Restriction Enzyme; 5′ cloning site AgeI (not destroyed); 3′ cloning site NotI (not destroyed)
  Sequencing primers: 5′ GGTCTATATAAGCAGAGCTGG; 3′ AAGTAAAACCTCTACAAATGTGG
Terms and licenses: Academic/Nonprofit Terms; Industry Terms: Not Available to Industry
How to cite: mVenus-NES-SspB-ITSN1-DHPH-P2A-iLIDcaax was a gift from Takao Nakata (Addgene plasmid # 173866 ; http://n2t.net/addgene:173866 ; RRID:Addgene_173866)
